Addgene plasmid #174156: pLV-hCCND1-T2A-hCCND2-P2A-hCCND3
Purpose: Lentiviral vector expressing all three D-type cyclins (cyclin D1, cyclin D2, cyclin D3) from a single promoter
Depositing lab: Julien Sage. Depositing organization: Stanford University. Publication: The AMBRA1 E3 ligase adaptor regulates the stability of cyclin D. Chaikovsky AC, Li C, Jeng EE, Loebell S, Lee MC, Murray CW, Cheng R, Demeter J, Swaney DL, Chen SH, Newton BW, Johnson JR, Drainas AP, Shue YT, Seoane JA, Srinivasan P, He A, Yoshida A, Hipkins SQ, McCrea E, Poltorack CD, Krogan NJ, Diehl JA, Kong C, Jackson PK, Curtis C, Petrov DA, Bassik MC, Winslow MM, Sage J. Nature. 2021 Apr;592(7856):794-798. doi: 10.1038/s41586-021-03474-7. Epub 2021 Apr 14. PubMed 33854239.
Backbone
  Vector backbone: VectorBuilder pLV
  Backbone manufacturer: VectorBuilder
  Vector type: Mammalian Expression, Lentiviral
  Selectable markers: Puromycin
Growth in bacteria
  Bacterial resistance: Ampicillin, 100 μg/mL
  Growth temperature: 37°C
  Growth strain: NEB Stable
  Copy number: High Copy
Gene/Insert
  Gene/Insert name: CCND1>T2A>CCND2>P2A>CCND3 (alt name: Cyclin D1, cyclin D2, cyclin D3)
  Species: H. sapiens (human)
  Promoter: EF1A
  Cloning method: Unknown
Terms and licenses: Academic/Nonprofit Terms; Industry Terms: Not Available to Industry
How to cite: pLV-hCCND1-T2A-hCCND2-P2A-hCCND3 was a gift from Julien Sage (Addgene plasmid # 174156 ; http://n2t.net/addgene:174156 ; RRID:Addgene_174156)
