[The description below was written by a language model from this plasmid's Addgene catalogue record and pLannotate feature annotations shown in this document.]
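Description:
pLV-hCCND1-T2A-hCCND2-P2A-hCCND3 is a third-generation-style, self-inactivating HIV-1 lentiviral expression vector built on a VectorBuilder pLV backbone, about 11.3 kb in the sequenced record. In bacteria it is maintained through a high-copy ColE1/pUC-type origin and selected with ampicillin via the bla gene; an f1 origin, an SV40 origin and leftover lac and T7/T3 promoter elements are also present in the backbone. The viral genome is transcribed from an RSV promoter fused to a truncated 5' LTR, which makes genomic RNA production Tat-independent. It carries the Ψ packaging signal with a gag fragment, the Rev response element for nuclear export of the unspliced RNA, the cPPT/CTS to aid nuclear import of the reverse-transcribed genome, and a ΔU3 3' LTR that inactivates the LTR promoter after integration. An SV40 polyadenylation signal follows the 3' LTR.

The payload is a single open reading frame driven by the human EF1A promoter with its intron A sequences, encoding human cyclin D1, cyclin D2 and cyclin D3 in that order, separated by T2A and P2A peptides. Ribosomal skipping at the 2A sites yields the three D-type cyclins as separate proteins from one transcript. Gateway attB4, attB1 and attB2 sites flank the promoter and coding modules, consistent with recombination-based assembly, although the cloning method is recorded as unknown. A WPRE downstream of the cassette enhances transcript stability and expression, and a separate mouse PGK promoter drives puromycin N-acetyltransferase for selection of transduced mammalian cells. The vector is intended for stable co-expression of all three D-type cyclins, the regulatory partners of CDK4 that control RB phosphorylation and G1/S progression.
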