Features (pLannotate 1.2.2; 36 found; start..end, strand, type, name):
      3..229     +  promoter       RSV promoter: Rous sarcoma virus enhancer/promoter
    230..410     +  LTR            5' LTR (truncated): truncated 5' long terminal repeat (LTR) from HIV-1
    457..582     +  misc_feature   HIV-1 Ψ: packaging signal of human immunodeficiency virus type 1
    566..929     +  CDS            HIV-1 gag (fragment): gag protein from human immunodeficiency virus 1; gag
   1075..1308    +  misc_feature   RRE: The Rev response element (RRE) of HIV-1 allows for Rev-dependent mRNA export from the nucleus to the cytoplasm.
   1685..1785    +  CDS            Rev (fragment): human immunodeficiency virus 1 (HIV-1) Rev protein; rev; enhances nuclear export of unspliced and incompletely spliced viral mRNAs
   1803..1920    +  misc_feature   cPPT/CTS: central polypurine tract and central termination sequence of HIV-1
   1938..1958    +  protein_bind   attB4: mutant version of attB; core recombination site for the Gateway® BP reaction BP Clonase™
   1978..2189    +  promoter       EF-1α core promoter: core promoter for human elongation factor EF-1α
   2190..2299    +  intron         EF-1α intron A (fragment): intron upstream of the start codon of human EF-1α
   2925..3128    +  intron         EF-1α intron A: truncated intron upstream of the start codon of human EF-1α
   3137..3161    +  protein_bind   attB1: mutant version of attB; recombination site for the Gateway® BP reaction BP Clonase™
   3168..4052    +  CDS            CCND1: CCND1_HUMAN - Also known as BCL1, PRAD1. Experimental evidence at protein level: Swiss-Prot protein existence level 1. Regulatory component of the cyclin D1-CDK4 (DC) complex that phosphorylates and inhibits members of the retinoblastoma (RB) protein family including RB1 and regulates the cell-cycle during G(1)/S transition. Phosphorylation of RB1 allows dissociation of the transcription factor E2F from the RB/E2F complex and the subsequent transcription of E2F target genes which are responsible for the progression through the G(1) phase. Hypophosphorylates RB1 in early G(1) phase. Cyclin D-CD
   4062..4115    +  CDS            T2A: 2A peptide from Thosea asigna virus capsid protein Eukaryotic ribosomes fail to insert a peptide bond between the Gly and Pro residues, yielding separate polypeptides.
   4116..4982    +  CDS            CCND2: CCND2_HUMAN - Experimental evidence at protein level: Swiss-Prot protein existence level 1. Regulatory component of the cyclin D2-CDK4 (DC) complex that phosphorylates and inhibits members of the retinoblastoma (RB) protein family including RB1 and regulates the cell-cycle during G(1)/S transition. Phosphorylation of RB1 allows dissociation of the transcription factor E2F from the RB/E2F complex and the subsequent transcription of E2F target genes which are responsible for the progression through the G(1) phase. Hypophosphorylates RB1 in early G(1) phase. Cyclin D-CDK4 complexes are major inte
   4992..5044    +  CDS            P2A (fragment): 2A peptide from porcine teschovirus-1 polyprotein Eukaryotic ribosomes fail to insert a peptide bond between the Gly and Pro residues, yielding separate polypeptides.
   5049..5924    +  CDS            CCND3: CCND3_HUMAN - Experimental evidence at protein level: Swiss-Prot protein existence level 1. Regulatory component of the cyclin D3-CDK4 (DC) complex that phosphorylates and inhibits members of the retinoblastoma (RB) protein family including RB1 and regulates the cell-cycle during G(1)/S transition. Phosphorylation of RB1 allows dissociation of the transcription factor E2F from the RB/E2F complex and the subsequent transcription of E2F target genes which are responsible for the progression through the G(1) phase. Hypophosphorylates RB1 in early G(1) phase. Cyclin D-CDK4 complexes are major inte
   5928..5952    -  protein_bind   attB2: mutant version of attB; recombination site for the Gateway® BP reaction BP Clonase™
   5970..6558    +  misc_feature   WPRE: woodchuck hepatitis virus posttranscriptional regulatory element
   6589..7088    +  promoter       PGK promoter: mouse phosphoglycerate kinase 1 promoter
   7105..7704    +  CDS            PuroR: puromycin N-acetyltransferase; pac from Streptomyces alboniger; confers resistance to puromycin
   7694..7774    +  CDS            nef (fragment): NEF_HV1Z2 - Experimental evidence at protein level: Swiss-Prot protein existence level 1. Extracellular Nef protein targets CD4(+) T-lymphocytes for apoptosis by interacting with CXCR4 surface receptors. From Human immunodeficiency virus type 1 group M subtype D (isolate Z2/CDC-Z34) (HIV-1).
   7776..8009    +  LTR            3' LTR (ΔU3): self-inactivating 3' long terminal repeat (LTR) from HIV-1
   8081..8202    +  polyA_signal   SV40 poly(A) signal: SV40 polyadenylation signal
   8242..8377    +  rep_origin     SV40 ori: SV40 origin of replication
   8398..8416    -  promoter       T7 promoter: promoter for bacteriophage T7 RNA polymerase
   8424..8579    +  CDS            lacZα (fragment): LacZα fragment of β-galactosidase; lacZ fragment
   8584..9012    +  rep_origin     f1 ori (sequence partly withheld): f1 bacteriophage origin of replication; arrow indicates direction of (+) strand synthesis
   9065..9169    +  promoter       AmpR promoter: bla
   9170..10030   +  CDS            AmpR: β-lactamase; bla; confers resistance to ampicillin, carbenicillin, and related antibiotics
  10201..10789   +  rep_origin     ori: high-copy-number ColE1/pMB1/pBR322/pUC origin of replication
  10972..11064   +  CDS            lacI (fragment): lac repressor; lacI; The lac repressor binds to the lac operator to inhibit transcription in E. coli. This inhibition can be relieved by adding lactose or isopropyl-β-D-thiogalactopyranoside (IPTG).
  11077..11098   +  protein_bind   CAP binding site: CAP binding activates transcription in the presence of cAMP. E. coli catabolite activator protein
  11113..11143   +  promoter       lac promoter: promoter for the E. coli lac operon
  11147..11169   +  protein_bind   lac operator (fragment): The lac repressor binds to the lac operator to inhibit transcription in E. coli. This inhibition can be relieved by adding lactose or isopropyl-β-D-thiogalactopyranoside (IPTG). lac repressor encoded by lacI
  11212..11230   +  promoter       T3 promoter: promoter for bacteriophage T3 RNA polymerase
>Addgene plasmid #174156 | pLV-hCCND1-T2A-hCCND2-P2A-hCCND3 | addgene full sequence | sequence record 342326 | Addgene NGS Result
AATGTAGTCTTATGCAATACTCTTGTAGTCTTGCAACATGGTAACGATGAGTTAGCAACATGCCTTACAA
GGAGAGAAAAAGCACCGTGCATGCCGATTGGTGGAAGTAAGGTGGTACGATCGTGCCTTATTAGGAAGGC
AACAGACGGGTCTGACATGGATTGGACGAACCACTGAATTGCCGCATTGCAGAGATATTGTATTTAAGTG
CCTAGCTCGATACATAAACGGGTCTCTCTGGTTAGACCAGATCTGAGCCTGGGAGCTCTCTGGCTAACTA
GGGAACCCACTGCTTAAGCCTCAATAAAGCTTGCCTTGAGTGCTTCAAGTAGTGTGTGCCCGTCTGTTGT
GTGACTCTGGTAACTAGAGATCCCTCAGACCCTTTTAGTCAGTGTGGAAAATCTCTAGCAGTGGCGCCCG
AACAGGGACTTGAAAGCGAAAGGGAAACCAGAGGAGCTCTCTCGACGCAGGACTCGGCTTGCTGAAGCGC
GCACGGCAAGAGGCGAGGGGCGGCGACTGGTGAGTACGCCAAAAATTTTGACTAGCGGAGGCTAGAAGGA
GAGAGATGGGTGCGAGAGCGTCAGTATTAAGCGGGGGAGAATTAGATCGCGATGGGAAAAAATTCGGTTA
AGGCCAGGGGGAAAGAAAAAATATAAATTAAAACATATAGTATGGGCAAGCAGGGAGCTAGAACGATTCG
CAGTTAATCCTGGCCTGTTAGAAACATCAGAAGGCTGTAGACAAATACTGGGACAGCTACAACCATCCCT
TCAGACAGGATCAGAAGAACTTAGATCATTATATAATACAGTAGCAACCCTCTATTGTGTGCATCAAAGG
ATAGAGATAAAAGACACCAAGGAAGCTTTAGACAAGATAGAGGAAGAGCAAAACAAAAGTAAGACCACCG
CACAGCAAGCGGCCGCTGATCTTCAGACCTGGAGGAGGAGATATGAGGGACAATTGGAGAAGTGAATTAT
ATAAATATAAAGTAGTAAAAATTGAACCATTAGGAGTAGCACCCACCAAGGCAAAGAGAAGAGTGGTGCA
GAGAGAAAAAAGAGCAGTGGGAATAGGAGCTTTGTTCCTTGGGTTCTTGGGAGCAGCAGGAAGCACTATG
GGCGCAGCGTCAATGACGCTGACGGTACAGGCCAGACAATTATTGTCTGGTATAGTGCAGCAGCAGAACA
ATTTGCTGAGGGCTATTGAGGCGCAACAGCATCTGTTGCAACTCACAGTCTGGGGCATCAAGCAGCTCCA
GGCAAGAATCCTGGCTGTGGAAAGATACCTAAAGGATCAACAGCTCCTGGGGATTTGGGGTTGCTCTGGA
AAACTCATTTGCACCACTGCTGTGCCTTGGAATGCTAGTTGGAGTAATAAATCTCTGGAACAGATTTGGA
ATCACACGACCTGGATGGAGTGGGACAGAGAAATTAACAATTACACAAGCTTAATACACTCCTTAATTGA
AGAATCGCAAAACCAGCAAGAAAAGAATGAACAAGAATTATTGGAATTAGATAAATGGGCAAGTTTGTGG
AATTGGTTTAACATAACAAATTGGCTGTGGTATATAAAATTATTCATAATGATAGTAGGAGGCTTGGTAG
GTTTAAGAATAGTTTTTGCTGTACTTTCTATAGTGAATAGAGTTAGGCAGGGATATTCACCATTATCGTT
TCAGACCCACCTCCCAACCCCGAGGGGACCCGACAGGCCCGAAGGAATAGAAGAAGAAGGTGGAGAGAGA
GACAGAGACAGATCCATTCGATTAGTGAACGGATCTCGACGGTATCGCTAGCTTTTAAAAGAAAAGGGGG
GATTGGGGGGTACAGTGCAGGGGAAAGAATAGTAGACATAATAGCAACAGACATACAAACTAAAGAATTA
CAAAAACAAATTACAAAAATTCAAAATTTTACTAGTGATTATCGGATCAACTTTGTATAGAAAAGTTGGG
CTCCGGTGCCCGTCAGTGGGCAGAGCGCACATCGCCCACAGTCCCCGAGAAGTTGGGGGGAGGGGTCGGC
AATTGAACCGGTGCCTAGAGAAGGTGGCGCGGGGTAAACTGGGAAAGTGATGTCGTGTACTGGCTCCGCC
TTTTTCCCGAGGGTGGGGGAGAACCGTATATAAGTGCAGTAGTCGCCGTGAACGTTCTTTTTCGCAACGG
GTTTGCCGCCAGAACACAGGTAAGTGCCGTGTGTGGTTCCCGCGGGCCTGGCCTCTTTACGGGTTATGGC
CCTTGCGTGCCTTGAATTACTTCCACCTGGCTGCAGTACGTGATTCTTGATCCCGAGCTTCGGGTTGGAA
GTGGGTGGGAGAGTTCGAGGCCTTGCGCTTAAGGAGCCCCTTCGCCTCGTGCTTGAGTTGAGGCCTGGCC
TGGGCGCTGGGGCCGCCGCGTGCGAATCTGGTGGCACCTTCGCGCCTGTCTCGCTGCTTTCGATAAGTCT
CTAGCCATTTAAAATTTTTGATGACCTGCTGCGACGCTTTTTTTCTGGCAAGATAGTCTTGTAAATGCGG
GCCAAGATCTGCACACTGGTATTTCGGTTTTTGGGGCCGCGGGCGGCGACGGGGCCCGTGCGTCCCAGCG
CACATGTTCGGCGAGGCGGGGCCTGCGAGCGCGGCCACCGAGAATCGGACGGGGGTAGTCTCAAGCTGGC
CGGCCTGCTCTGGTGCCTGGTCTCGCGCCGCCGTGTATCGCCCCGCCCTGGGCGGCAAGGCTGGCCCGGT
CGGCACCAGTTGCGTGAGCGGAAAGATGGCCGCTTCCCGGCCCTGCTGCAGGGAGCTCAAAATGGAGGAC
GCGGCGCTCGGGAGAGCGGGCGGGTGAGTCACCCACACAAAGGAAAAGGGCCTTTCCGTCCTCAGCCGTC
GCTTCATGTGACTCCACGGAGTACCGGGCGCCGTCCAGGCACCTCGATTAGTTCTCGAGCTTTTGGAGTA
CGTCGTCTTTAGGTTGGGGGGAGGGGTTTTATGCGATGGAGTTTCCCCACACTGAGTGGGTGGAGACTGA
AGTTAGGCCAGCTTGGCACTTGATGTAATTCTCCTTGGAATTTGCCCTTTTTGAGTTTGGATCTTGGTTC
ATTCTCAAGCCTCAGACAGTGGTTCAAAGTTTTTTTCTTCCATTTCAGGTGTCGTGACAAGTTTGTACAA
AAAAGCAGGCTGCCACCATGGAACACCAGCTCCTGTGCTGCGAAGTGGAAACCATCCGCCGCGCGTACCC
CGATGCCAACCTCCTCAACGACCGGGTGCTGCGGGCCATGCTGAAGGCGGAGGAGACCTGCGCGCCCTCG
GTGTCCTACTTCAAATGTGTGCAGAAGGAGGTCCTGCCGTCCATGCGGAAGATCGTCGCCACCTGGATGC
TGGAGGTCTGCGAGGAACAGAAGTGCGAGGAGGAGGTCTTCCCGCTGGCCATGAACTACCTGGACCGCTT
CCTGTCGCTGGAGCCCGTGAAAAAGAGCCGCCTGCAGCTGCTGGGGGCCACTTGCATGTTCGTGGCCTCT
AAGATGAAGGAGACCATCCCCCTGACGGCCGAGAAGCTGTGCATCTACACCGACAACTCCATCCGGCCCG
AGGAGCTGCTGCAAATGGAGCTGCTCCTGGTGAACAAGCTCAAGTGGAACCTGGCCGCAATGACCCCGCA
CGATTTCATTGAACACTTCCTCTCCAAAATGCCAGAGGCGGAGGAGAACAAACAGATCATCCGCAAACAC
GCGCAGACCTTCGTTGCCCTCTGTGCCACAGATGTGAAGTTCATTTCCAATCCGCCCTCCATGGTGGCAG
CGGGGAGCGTGGTGGCCGCAGTGCAAGGCCTGAACCTGAGGAGCCCCAACAACTTCCTGTCCTACTACCG
CCTCACACGCTTCCTCTCCAGAGTGATCAAGTGTGACCCGGACTGCCTCCGGGCCTGCCAGGAGCAGATC
GAAGCCCTGCTGGAGTCAAGCCTGCGCCAGGCCCAGCAGAACATGGACCCCAAGGCCGCCGAGGAGGAGG
AAGAGGAGGAGGAGGAGGTGGACCTGGCTTGCACACCCACCGACGTGCGGGACGTGGACATCGGAAGCGG
AGAGGGCAGGGGAAGTCTTCTAACATGCGGGGACGTGGAGGAAAATCCCGGCCCCATGGAGCTGCTGTGC
CACGAGGTGGACCCGGTCCGCAGGGCCGTGCGGGACCGCAACCTGCTCCGAGACGACCGCGTCCTGCAGA
ACCTGCTCACCATCGAGGAGCGCTACCTTCCGCAGTGCTCCTACTTCAAGTGCGTGCAGAAGGACATCCA
ACCCTACATGCGCAGAATGGTGGCCACCTGGATGCTGGAGGTCTGTGAGGAACAGAAGTGCGAAGAAGAG
GTCTTCCCTCTGGCCATGAATTACCTGGACCGTTTCTTGGCTGGGGTCCCGACTCCGAAGTCCCATCTGC
AACTCCTGGGTGCTGTCTGCATGTTCCTGGCCTCCAAACTCAAAGAGACCAGCCCGCTGACCGCGGAGAA
GCTGTGCATTTACACCGACAACTCCATCAAGCCTCAGGAGCTGCTGGAGTGGGAACTGGTGGTGCTGGGG
AAGTTGAAGTGGAACCTGGCAGCTGTCACTCCTCATGACTTCATTGAGCACATCTTGCGCAAGCTGCCCC
AGCAGCGGGAGAAGCTGTCTCTGATCCGCAAGCATGCTCAGACCTTCATTGCTCTGTGTGCCACCGACTT
TAAGTTTGCCATGTACCCACCGTCGATGATCGCAACTGGAAGTGTGGGAGCAGCCATCTGTGGGCTCCAG
CAGGATGAGGAAGTGAGCTCGCTCACTTGTGATGCCCTGACTGAGCTGCTGGCTAAGATCACCAACACAG
ACGTGGATTGTCTCAAAGCTTGCCAGGAGCAGATTGAGGCGGTGCTCCTCAATAGCCTGCAGCAGTACCG
TCAGGACCAACGTGACGGATCCAAGTCGGAGGATGAACTGGACCAAGCCAGCACCCCTACAGACGTGCGG
GATATCGACCTGGGAAGCGGAGCCACGAACTTCTCTCTGTTAAAGCAAGCAGGAGATGTTGAAGAAAACC
CCGGGCCTATGGAGCTGCTGTGTTGCGAAGGCACCCGGCACGCGCCCCGGGCCGGGCCGGACCCGCGGCT
GCTGGGGGACCAGCGTGTCCTGCAGAGCCTGCTCCGCCTGGAGGAGCGCTACGTACCCCGCGCCTCCTAC
TTCCAGTGCGTGCAGCGGGAGATCAAGCCGCACATGCGGAAGATGCTGGCTTACTGGATGCTGGAGGTAT
GTGAGGAGCAGCGCTGTGAGGAGGAAGTCTTCCCCCTGGCCATGAACTACCTGGATCGCTACCTGTCTTG
CGTCCCCACCCGAAAGGCGCAGTTGCAGCTCCTGGGTGCGGTCTGCATGCTGCTGGCCTCCAAGCTGCGC
GAGACCACGCCCCTGACCATCGAAAAACTGTGCATCTACACCGACCACGCTGTCTCTCCCCGCCAGTTGC
GGGACTGGGAGGTGCTGGTCCTAGGGAAGCTCAAGTGGGACCTGGCTGCTGTGATTGCACATGATTTCCT
GGCCTTCATTCTGCACCGGCTCTCTCTGCCCCGTGACCGACAGGCCTTGGTCAAAAAGCATGCCCAGACC
TTTTTGGCCCTCTGTGCTACAGATTATACCTTTGCCATGTACCCGCCATCCATGATCGCCACGGGCAGCA
TTGGGGCTGCAGTGCAAGGCCTGGGTGCCTGCTCCATGTCCGGGGATGAGCTCACAGAGCTGCTGGCAGG
GATCACTGGCACTGAAGTGGACTGCCTGCGGGCCTGTCAGGAGCAGATCGAAGCTGCACTCAGGGAGAGC
CTCAGGGAAGCCTCTCAGACCAGCTCCAGCCCAGCGCCCAAAGCCCCCCGGGGCTCCAGCAGCCAAGGGC
CCAGCCAGACCAGCACTCCTACAGATGTCACAGCCATACACCTGTAGACCCAGCTTTCTTGTACAAAGTG
GTGATAATCGAATTCCGATAATCAACCTCTGGATTACAAAATTTGTGAAAGATTGACTGGTATTCTTAAC
TATGTTGCTCCTTTTACGCTATGTGGATACGCTGCTTTAATGCCTTTGTATCATGCTATTGCTTCCCGTA
TGGCTTTCATTTTCTCCTCCTTGTATAAATCCTGGTTGCTGTCTCTTTATGAGGAGTTGTGGCCCGTTGT
CAGGCAACGTGGCGTGGTGTGCACTGTGTTTGCTGACGCAACCCCCACTGGTTGGGGCATTGCCACCACC
TGTCAGCTCCTTTCCGGGACTTTCGCTTTCCCCCTCCCTATTGCCACGGCGGAACTCATCGCCGCCTGCC
TTGCCCGCTGCTGGACAGGGGCTCGGCTGTTGGGCACTGACAATTCCGTGGTGTTGTCGGGGAAGCTGAC
GTCCTTTCCATGGCTGCTCGCCTGTGTTGCCACCTGGATTCTGCGCGGGACGTCCTTCTGCTACGTCCCT
TCGGCCCTCAATCCAGCGGACCTTCCTTCCCGCGGCCTGCTGCCGGCTCTGCGGCCTCTTCCGCGTCTTC
GCCTTCGCCCTCAGACGAGTCGGATCTCCCTTTGGGCCGCCTCCCCGCATCGGGAATTCCCGCGGTTCGA
ATTCTACCGGGTAGGGGAGGCGCTTTTCCCAAGGCAGTCTGGAGCATGCGCTTTAGCAGCCCCGCTGGGC
ACTTGGCGCTACACAAGTGGCCTCTGGCCTCGCACACATTCCACATCCACCGGTAGGCGCCAACCGGCTC
CGTTCTTTGGTGGCCCCTTCGCGCCACCTTCTACTCCTCCCCTAGTCAGGAAGTTCCCCCCCGCCCCGCA
GCTCGCGTCGTGCAGGACGTGACAAATGGAAGTAGCACGTCTCACTAGTCTCGTGCAGATGGACAGCACC
GCTGAGCAATGGAAGCGGGTAGGCCTTTGGGGCAGCGGCCAATAGCAGCTTTGCTCCTTCGCTTTCTGGG
CTCAGAGGCTGGGAAGGGGTGGGTCCGGGGGCGGGCTCAGGGGCGGGCTCAGGGGCGGGGCGGGCGCCCG
AAGGTCCTCCGGAGGCCCGGCATTCTGCACGCTTCAAAAGCGCACGTCTGCCGCGCTGTTCTCCTCTTCC
TCATCTCCGGGCCTTTCGACCTCACGTGGCCACCATGACCGAGTACAAGCCCACGGTGCGCCTCGCCACC
CGCGACGACGTCCCCAGGGCCGTACGCACCCTCGCCGCCGCGTTCGCCGACTACCCCGCCACGCGCCACA
CCGTCGATCCGGACCGCCACATCGAGCGGGTCACCGAGCTGCAAGAACTCTTCCTCACGCGCGTCGGGCT
CGACATCGGCAAGGTGTGGGTCGCGGACGACGGCGCCGCGGTGGCGGTCTGGACCACGCCGGAGAGCGTC
GAAGCGGGGGCGGTGTTCGCCGAGATCGGCCCGCGCATGGCCGAGTTGAGCGGTTCCCGGCTGGCCGCGC
AGCAACAGATGGAAGGCCTCCTGGCGCCGCACCGGCCCAAGGAGCCCGCGTGGTTCCTGGCCACCGTCGG
CGTCTCGCCCGACCACCAGGGCAAGGGTCTGGGCAGCGCCGTCGTGCTCCCCGGAGTGGAGGCGGCCGAG
CGCGCCGGGGTGCCCGCCTTCCTGGAGACCTCCGCGCCCCGCAACCTCCCCTTCTACGAGCGGCTCGGCT
TCACCGTCACCGCCGACGTCGAGGTGCCCGAAGGACCGCGCACCTGGTGCATGACCCGCAAGCCCGGTGC
CTGAGGTACCTTTAAGACCAATGACTTACAAGGCAGCTGTAGATCTTAGCCACTTTTTAAAAGAAAAGGG
GGGACTGGAAGGGCTAATTCACTCCCAACGAAGACAAGATCTGCTTTTTGCTTGTACTGGGTCTCTCTGG
TTAGACCAGATCTGAGCCTGGGAGCTCTCTGGCTAACTAGGGAACCCACTGCTTAAGCCTCAATAAAGCT
TGCCTTGAGTGCTTCAAGTAGTGTGTGCCCGTCTGTTGTGTGACTCTGGTAACTAGAGATCCCTCAGACC
CTTTTAGTCAGTGTGGAAAATCTCTAGCAGTAGTAGTTCATGTCATCTTATTATTCAGTATTTATAACTT
GCAAAGAAATGAATATCAGAGAGTGAGAGGAACTTGTTTATTGCAGCTTATAATGGTTACAAATAAAGCA
ATAGCATCACAAATTTCACAAATAAAGCATTTTTTTCACTGCATTCTAGTTGTGGTTTGTCCAAACTCAT
CAATGTATCTTATCATGTCTGGCTCTAGCTATCCCGCCCCTAACTCCGCCCATCCCGCCCCTAACTCCGC
CCAGTTCCGCCCATTCTCCGCCCCATGGCTGACTAATTTTTTTTATTTATGCAGAGGCCGAGGCCGCCTC
GGCCTCTGAGCTATTCCAGAAGTAGTGAGGAGGCTTTTTTGGAGGCCTAGGGACGTACCCAATTCGCCCT
ATAGTGAGTCGTATTACGCGCGCTCACTGGCCGTCGTTTTACAACGTCGTGACTGGGAAAACCCTGGCGT
TACCCAACTTAATCGCCTTGCAGCACATCCCCCTTTCGCCAGCTGGCGTAATAGCGAAGAGGCCCGCACC
GATCGCCCTTCCCAACAGTTGCGCAGCCTGAATGGCGAATGGG
[124 nt withheld, positions 8584-8707]
C
[91 nt withheld, positions 8709-8799]
A
[49 nt withheld, positions 8801-8849]
CCTTTGACGTTGGAGTCCACGTTCTTT
[37 nt withheld, positions 8877-8913]
ACCCTATCTCGGTCTATTCTTTTGATTTATAAGGGATTTTGCCGATTTCGGCCTATTGGTTAAAAAATGA
GCTGATTTAACAAAAATTTAACGCGAATTTTAACAAAATATTAACGCTTACAATTTAGGTGGCACTTTTC
GGGGAAATGTGCGCGGAACCCCTATTTGTTTATTTTTCTAAATACATTCAAATATGTATCCGCTCATGAG
ACAATAACCCTGATAAATGCTTCAATAATATTGAAAAAGGAAGAGTATGAGTATTCAACATTTCCGTGTC
GCCCTTATTCCCTTTTTTGCGGCATTTTGCCTTCCTGTTTTTGCTCACCCAGAAACGCTGGTGAAAGTAA
AAGATGCTGAAGATCAGTTGGGTGCACGAGTGGGTTACATCGAACTGGATCTCAACAGCGGTAAGATCCT
TGAGAGTTTTCGCCCCGAAGAACGTTTTCCAATGATGAGCACTTTTAAAGTTCTGCTATGTGGCGCGGTA
TTATCCCGTATTGACGCCGGGCAAGAGCAACTCGGTCGCCGCATACACTATTCTCAGAATGACTTGGTTG
AGTACTCACCAGTCACAGAAAAGCATCTTACGGATGGCATGACAGTAAGAGAATTATGCAGTGCTGCCAT
AACCATGAGTGATAACACTGCGGCCAACTTACTTCTGACAACGATCGGAGGACCGAAGGAGCTAACCGCT
TTTTTGCACAACATGGGGGATCATGTAACTCGCCTTGATCGTTGGGAACCGGAGCTGAATGAAGCCATAC
CAAACGACGAGCGTGACACCACGATGCCTGTAGCAATGGCAACAACGTTGCGCAAACTATTAACTGGCGA
ACTACTTACTCTAGCTTCCCGGCAACAATTAATAGACTGGATGGAGGCGGATAAAGTTGCAGGACCACTT
CTGCGCTCGGCCCTTCCGGCTGGCTGGTTTATTGCTGATAAATCTGGAGCCGGTGAGCGTGGGTCTCGCG
GTATCATTGCAGCACTGGGGCCAGATGGTAAGCCCTCCCGTATCGTAGTTATCTACACGACGGGGAGTCA
GGCAACTATGGATGAACGAAATAGACAGATCGCTGAGATAGGTGCCTCACTGATTAAGCATTGGTAACTG
TCAGACCAAGTTTACTCATATATACTTTAGATTGATTTAAAACTTCATTTTTAATTTAAAAGGATCTAGG
TGAAGATCCTTTTTGATAATCTCATGACCAAAATCCCTTAACGTGAGTTTTCGTTCCACTGAGCGTCAGA
CCCCGTAGAAAAGATCAAAGGATCTTCTTGAGATCCTTTTTTTCTGCGCGTAATCTGCTGCTTGCAAACA
AAAAAACCACCGCTACCAGCGGTGGTTTGTTTGCCGGATCAAGAGCTACCAACTCTTTTTCCGAAGGTAA
CTGGCTTCAGCAGAGCGCAGATACCAAATACTGTTCTTCTAGTGTAGCCGTAGTTAGGCCACCACTTCAA
GAACTCTGTAGCACCGCCTACATACCTCGCTCTGCTAATCCTGTTACCAGTGGCTGCTGCCAGTGGCGAT
AAGTCGTGTCTTACCGGGTTGGACTCAAGACGATAGTTACCGGATAAGGCGCAGCGGTCGGGCTGAACGG
GGGGTTCGTGCACACAGCCCAGCTTGGAGCGAACGACCTACACCGAACTGAGATACCTACAGCGTGAGCT
ATGAGAAAGCGCCACGCTTCCCGAAGAGAGAAAGGCGGACAGGTATCCGGTAAGCGGCAGGGTCGGAACA
GGAGAGCGCACGAGGGAGCTTCCAGGGGGAAACGCCTGGTATCTTTATAGTCCTGTCGGGTTTCGCCACC
TCTGACTTGAGCGTCGATTTTTGTGATGCTCGTCAGGGGGGCGGAGCCTATGGAAAAACGCCAGCAACGC
GGCCTTTTTACGGTTCCTGGCCTTTTGCTGGCCTTTTGCTCACATGTTCTTTCCTGCGTTATCCCCTGAT
TCTGTGGATAACCGTATTACCGCCTTTGAGTGAGCTGATACCGCTCGCCGCAGCCGAACGACCGAGCGCA
GCGAGTCAGTGAGCGAGGAAGCGGAAGAGCGCCCAATACGCAAACCGCCTCTCCCCGCGCGTTGGCCGAT
TCATTAATGCAGCTGGCACGACAGGTTTCCCGACTGGAAAGCGGGCAGTGAGCGCAACGCAATTAATGTG
AGTTAGCTCACTCATTAGGCACCCCAGGCTTTACACTTTATGCTTCCGGCTCGTATGTTGTGTGGAATTG
TGAGCGGATAACAATTTCACACAGGAAACAGCTATGACCATGATTACGCCAAGCGCGCAATTAACCCTCA
CTAAAGGGAACAAAAGCTGGAGCTGCAAGCTT
